Addgene plasmid #218691: pCDB179-LCC-A2
Purpose: Encodes codon optimized LCC-A2 enzyme for bacterial expression
Depositing lab: Gregg Beckham. Depositing organization: National Laboratory of the Rockies (NLR). Publication: Enabling high-throughput enzyme discovery and engineering with a low-cost, robot-assisted pipeline. Norton-Baker B, Denton MCR, Murphy NP, Fram B, Lim S, Erickson E, Gauthier NP, Beckham GT. Sci Rep. 2024 Jun 24;14(1):14449. doi: 10.1038/s41598-024-64938-0. PubMed 38914665.
Backbone
  Vector backbone: pCDB179
  Vector type: Bacterial Expression
Growth in bacteria
  Bacterial resistance: Kanamycin, 50 μg/mL
  Growth temperature: 37°C
  Growth strain: DH5alpha
  Copy number: High Copy
Gene/Insert
  Gene/Insert name: LCC-A2
  Species: Synthetic
  Tag / fusion protein: 10xHis (N terminal on backbone)
  Cloning method: Gene Synthesis
Terms and licenses: Academic/Nonprofit Terms; Industry Terms: Not Available to Industry
How to cite: pCDB179-LCC-A2 was a gift from Gregg Beckham (Addgene plasmid # 218691 ; http://n2t.net/addgene:218691 ; RRID:Addgene_218691)
