[The description below was written by a language model from this plasmid's Addgene catalogue record and pLannotate feature annotations shown in this document.]
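Description:
pCDB179-LCC-A2 is a 6,328 nt bacterial expression plasmid built on the pCDB179 backbone, a pET-style T7 vector for producing recombinant protein in E. coli. It is propagated through a ColE1/pMB1-type origin and selected with kanamycin via an aph(3')-Ia (KanR) gene. The catalogue lists it as high copy, although the feature table also annotates the rop gene and the bom region from pBR322, elements usually associated with copy-number moderation and mobilisation. An f1 origin is present as well, and short tetracycline-resistance fragments flanking the lacI region appear to be non-functional backbone remnants.

The expression cassette consists of a T7 promoter followed by a lac operator and the strong T7 gene 10 ribosome binding site, with a plasmid-borne lacI gene under its own promoter supplying repressor. Transcription therefore depends on a host that provides T7 RNA polymerase and is relieved by IPTG or lactose. A T7 terminator lies downstream of the coding region. The open reading frame begins with an N-terminal polyhistidine tag (recorded as 10xHis in the catalogue and annotated as 9xHis), followed by yeast SMT3 (SUMO). It continues directly into the synthetic, codon-optimised LCC-A2 insert. The annotation matches this insert to leaf-branch compost cutinase, an enzyme able to hydrolyse cutin, short-chain esters and polyesters such as PET and polycaprolactone. The record does not describe how LCC-A2 differs from the parent enzyme. The His tag permits affinity purification, and SUMO fusions are generally used to aid solubility and allow tag removal by a SUMO-specific protease. The construct was deposited in connection with a low-cost, robot-assisted pipeline for high-throughput enzyme discovery and engineering.
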