Features (pLannotate 1.2.2; 20 found; start..end, strand, type, name):
     18..67      +  CDS            SET1 (fragment): solubility-enhancement tag derived from T7 phage gene 10B
     75..122     +  terminator     T7 terminator: transcription terminator for bacteriophage T7 RNA polymerase
    159..587     +  rep_origin     f1 ori (sequence partly withheld): f1 bacteriophage origin of replication; arrow indicates direction of (+) strand synthesis
    640..697     +  promoter       AmpR promoter (fragment): bla
    706..1521    -  CDS            KanR: aminoglycoside phosphotransferase; aph(3')-Ia; confers resistance to kanamycin in bacteria or G418 (Geneticin®) in eukaryotes
   1643..2231    +  rep_origin     ori: high-copy-number ColE1/pMB1/pBR322/pUC origin of replication
   2417..2556    -  misc_feature   bom: basis of mobility region from pBR322
   2658..2849    -  CDS            rop: Rop protein, which maintains plasmids at low copy number; rop
   2866..3246    +  CDS            YPB1_ECOLX: Protein predicted: Swiss-Prot protein existence level 4. From Escherichia coli.
   3318..3609    -  CDS            TcR (fragment): tetracycline efflux protein; tet; confers resistance to tetracycline
   3624..3645    -  protein_bind   CAP binding site: CAP binding activates transcription in the presence of cAMP. E. coli catabolite activator protein
   3658..4740    -  CDS            lacI: lac repressor; lacI; The lac repressor binds to the lac operator to inhibit transcription in E. coli. This inhibition can be relieved by adding lactose or isopropyl-β-D-thiogalactopyranoside (IPTG).
   4741..4818    -  promoter       lacI promoter: lacI
   4826..5105    -  CDS            TcR (fragment): tetracycline efflux protein; tet; confers resistance to tetracycline
   5131..5149    +  promoter       T7 promoter: promoter for bacteriophage T7 RNA polymerase
   5154..5170    +  protein_bind   lac operator: The lac repressor binds to the lac operator to inhibit transcription in E. coli. This inhibition can be relieved by adding lactose or isopropyl-β-D-thiogalactopyranoside (IPTG). lac repressor encoded by lacI
   5189..5211    +  RBS            RBS: efficient ribosome binding site from bacteriophage T7 gene 10 (Olins and Rangwala, 1989)
   5225..5251    +  CDS            9xHis: 9xHis affinity tag
   5261..5557    +  CDS            SMT3: SMT3_YEAST - Experimental evidence at protein level: Swiss-Prot protein existence level 1. Not known; suppressor of MIF2 mutations. From Saccharomyces cerevisiae (strain ATCC 204508 / S288c) (Baker's yeast).
   5555..6328    +  CDS            PETH_UNKP (fragment): Experimental evidence at protein level: Swiss-Prot protein existence level 1. Cutinase that degrades cutin fibers prepared from tomato peels and hydrolyzes various fatty acid monoesters with acyl chain lengths of 2 to 18, with a preference for short-chain substrates (C4 substrate at most). Cannot hydrolyze olive oil (PubMed:22194294). Is also able to degrade polyethylene terephthalate (PET), the most abundant polyester plastic in the world (PubMed:22194294, PubMed:32269349). Can also depolymerize poly(epsilon-caprolactone) (PCL), a synthetic aliphatic biodegradable polyester (PubMed:22194294).
>Addgene plasmid #218691 | pCDB179-LCC-A2 | addgene full sequence | sequence record 434141 | Addgene NGS Result
TAATGATCGAGGATCCGGCTGCTAACAAAGCCCGAAAGGAAGCTGAGTTGGCTGCTGCCACCGCTGAGCA
ATAACTAGCATAACCCCTTGGGGCCTCTAAACGGGTCTTGAGGGGTTTTTTGCTGAAAGGAGGAACTATA
TCCGGATTGGCGAATGGG
[124 nt withheld, positions 159-282]
C
[91 nt withheld, positions 284-374]
A
[49 nt withheld, positions 376-424]
CCTTTGACGTTGGAGTCCACGTTCTTT
[37 nt withheld, positions 452-488]
ACCCTATCTCGGTCTATTCTTTTGATTTATAAGGGATTTTGCCGATTTCGGCCTATTGGTTAAAAAATGA
GCTGATTTAACAAAAATTTAACGCGAATTTTAACAAAATATTAACGCTTACAATTTAGGTGGCACTTTTC
GGGGAAATGTGCGCGGAACCCCTATTTGTTTATTTTTCTAAATACATTCAAATATGTATCCGCTCATGAA
TTAATTCTTAGAAAAACTCATCGAGCATCAAATGAAACTGCAATTTATTCATATCAGGATTATCAATACC
ATATTTTTGAAAAAGCCGTTTCTGTAATGAAGGAGAAAACTCACCGAGGCAGTTCCATAGGATGGCAAGA
TCCTGGTATCGGTCTGCGATTCCGACTCGTCCAACATCAATACAACCTATTAATTTCCCCTCGTCAAAAA
TAAGGTTATCAAGTGAGAAATCACCATGAGTGACGACTGAATCCGGTGAGAATGGCAAAAGTTTATGCAT
TTCTTTCCAGACTTGTTCAACAGGCCAGCCATTACGCTCGTCATCAAAATCACTCGCATCAACCAAACCG
TTATTCATTCGTGATTGCGCCTGAGCGAGACGAAATACGCGATCGCTGTTAAAAGGACAATTACAAACAG
GAATCGAATGCAACCGGCGCAGGAACACTGCCAGCGCATCAACAATATTTTCACCTGAATCAGGATATTC
TTCTAATACCTGGAATGCTGTTTTCCCGGGGATCGCAGTGGTGAGTAACCATGCATCATCAGGAGTACGG
ATAAAATGCTTGATGGTCGGAAGAGGCATAAATTCCGTCAGCCAGTTTAGTCTGACCATCTCATCTGTAA
CATCATTGGCAACGCTACCTTTGCCATGTTTCAGAAACAACTCTGGCGCATCGGGCTTCCCATACAATCG
ATAGATTGTCGCACCTGATTGCCCGACATTATCGCGAGCCCATTTATACCCATATAAATCAGCATCCATG
TTGGAATTTAATCGCGGCCTAGAGCAAGACGTTTCCCGTTGAATATGGCTCATAACACCCCTTGTATTAC
TGTTTATGTAAGCAGACAGTTTTATTGTTCATGACCAAAATCCCTTAACGTGAGTTTTCGTTCCACTGAG
CGTCAGACCCCGTAGAAAAGATCAAAGGATCTTCTTGAGATCCTTTTTTTCTGCGCGTAATCTGCTGCTT
GCAAACAAAAAAACCACCGCTACCAGCGGTGGTTTGTTTGCCGGATCAAGAGCTACCAACTCTTTTTCCG
AAGGTAACTGGCTTCAGCAGAGCGCAGATACCAAATACTGTCCTTCTAGTGTAGCCGTAGTTAGGCCACC
ACTTCAAGAACTCTGTAGCACCGCCTACATACCTCGCTCTGCTAATCCTGTTACCAGTGGCTGCTGCCAG
TGGCGATAAGTCGTGTCTTACCGGGTTGGACTCAAGACGATAGTTACCGGATAAGGCGCAGCGGTCGGGC
TGAACGGGGGGTTCGTGCACACAGCCCAGCTTGGAGCGAACGACCTACACCGAACTGAGATACCTACAGC
GTGAGCTATGAGAAAGCGCCACGCTTCCCGAAGGGAGAAAGGCGGACAGGTATCCGGTAAGCGGCAGGGT
CGGAACAGGAGAGCGCACGAGGGAGCTTCCAGGGGGAAACGCCTGGTATCTTTATAGTCCTGTCGGGTTT
CGCCACCTCTGACTTGAGCGTCGATTTTTGTGATGCTCGTCAGGGGGGCGGAGCCTATGGAAAAACGCCA
GCAACGCGGCCTTTTTACGGTTCCTGGCCTTTTGCTGGCCTTTTGCTCACATGTTCTTTCCTGCGTTATC
CCCTGATTCTGTGGATAACCGTATTACCGCCTTTGAGTGAGCTGATACCGCTCGCCGCAGCCGAACGACC
GAGCGCAGCGAGTCAGTGAGCGAGGAAGCGGAAGAGCGCCTGATGCGGTATTTTCTCCTTACGCATCTGT
GCGGTATTTCACACCGCAATGGTGCACTCTCAGTACAATCTGCTCTGATGCCGCATAGTTAAGCCAGTAT
ACACTCCGCTATCGCTACGTGACTGGGTCATGGCTGCGCCCCGACACCCGCCAACACCCGCTGACGCGCC
CTGACGGGCTTGTCTGCTCCCGGCATCCGCTTACAGACAAGCTGTGACCGTCTCCGGGAGCTGCATGTGT
CAGAGGTTTTCACCGTCATCACCGAAACGCGCGAGGCAGCTGCGGTAAAGCTCATCAGCGTGGTCGTGAA
GCGATTCACAGATGTCTGCCTGTTCATCCGCGTCCAGCTCGTTGAGTTTCTCCAGAAGCGTTAATGTCTG
GCTTCTGATAAAGCGGGCCATGTTAAGGGCGGTTTTTTCCTGTTTGGTCACTGATGCCTCCGTGTAAGGG
GGATTTCTGTTCATGGGGGTAATGATACCGATGAAACGAGAGAGGATGCTCACGATACGGGTTACTGATG
ATGAACATGCCCGGTTACTGGAACGTTGTGAGGGTAAACAACTGGCGGTATGGATGCGGCGGGACCAGAG
AAAAATCACTCAGGGTCAATGCCAGCGCTTCGTTAATACAGATGTAGGTGTTCCACAGGGTAGCCAGCAG
CATCCTGCGATGCAGATCCGGAACATAATGGTGCAGGGCGCTGACTTCCGCGTTTCCAGACTTTACGAAA
CACGGAAACCGAAGACCATTCATGTTGTTGCTCAGGTCGCAGACGTTTTGCAGCAGCAGTCGCTTCACGT
TCGCTCGCGTATCGGTGATTCATTCTGCTAACCAGTAAGGCAACCCCGCCAGCCTAGCCGGGTCCTCAAC
GACAGGAGCACGATCATGCGCACCCGTGGGGCCGCCATGCCGGCGATAATGGCCTGCTTCTCGCCGAAAC
GTTTGGTGGCGGGACCAGTGACGAAGGCTTGAGCGAGGGCGTGCAAGATTCCGAATACCGCAAGCGACAG
GCCGATCATCGTCGCGCTCCAGCGAAAGCGGTCCTCGCCGAAAATGACCCAGAGCGCTGCCGGCACCTGT
CCTACGAGTTGCATGATAAAGAAGACAGTCATAAGTGCGGCGACGATAGTCATGCCCCGCGCCCACCGGA
AGGAGCTGACTGGGTTGAAGGCTCTCAAGGGCATCGGTCGAGATCCCGGTGCCTAATGAGTGAGCTAACT
TACATTAATTGCGTTGCGCTCACTGCCCGCTTTCCAGTCGGGAAACCTGTCGTGCCAGCTGCATTAATGA
ATCGGCCAACGCGCGGGGAGAGGCGGTTTGCGTATTGGGCGCCAGGGTGGTTTTTCTTTTCACCAGTGAG
ACGGGCAACAGCTGATTGCCCTTCACCGCCTGGCCCTGAGAGAGTTGCAGCAAGCGGTCCACGCTGGTTT
GCCCCAGCAGGCGAAAATCCTGTTTGATGGTGGTTAACGGCGGGATATAACATGAGCTGTCTTCGGTATC
GTCGTATCCCACTACCGAGATGTCCGCACCAACGCGCAGCCCGGACTCGGTAATGGCGCGCATTGCGCCC
AGCGCCATCTGATCGTTGGCAACCAGCATCGCAGTGGGAACGATGCCCTCATTCAGCATTTGCATGGTTT
GTTGAAAACCGGACATGGCACTCCAGTCGCCTTCCCGTTCCGCTATCGGCTGAATTTGATTGCGAGTGAG
ATATTTATGCCAGCCAGCCAGACGCAGACGCGCCGAGACAGAACTTAATGGGCCCGCTAACAGCGCGATT
TGCTGGTGACCCAATGCGACCAGATGCTCCACGCCCAGTCGCGTACCGTCTTCATGGGAGAAAATAATAC
TGTTGATGGGTGTCTGGTCAGAGACATCAAGAAATAACGCCGGAACATTAGTGCAGGCAGCTTCCACAGC
AATGGCATCCTGGTCATCCAGCGGATAGTTAATGATCAGCCCACTGACGCGTTGCGCGAGAAGATTGTGC
ACCGCCGCTTTACAGGCTTCGACGCCGCTTCGTTCTACCATCGACACCACCACGCTGGCACCCAGTTGAT
CGGCGCGAGATTTAATCGCCGCGACAATTTGCGACGGCGCGTGCAGGGCCAGACTGGAGGTGGCAACGCC
AATCAGCAACGACTGTTTGCCCGCCAGTTGTTGTGCCACGCGGTTGGGAATGTAATTCAGCTCCGCCATC
GCCGCTTCCACTTTTTCCCGCGTTTTCGCAGAAACGTGGCTGGCCTGGTTCACCACGCGGGAAACGGTCT
GATAAGAGACACCGGCATACTCTGCGACATCGTATAACGTTACTGGTTTCACATTCACCACCCTGAATTG
ACTCTCTTCCGGGCGCTATCATGCCATACCGCGAAAGGTTTTGCGCCATTCGATGGTGTCCGGGATCTCG
ACGCTCTCCCTTATGCGACTCCTGCATTAGGAAGCAGCCCAGTAGTAGGTTGAGGCCGTTGAGCACCGCC
GCCGCAAGGAATGGTGCATGCAAGGAGATGGCGCCCAACAGTCCCCCGGCCACGGGGCCTGCCACCATAC
CCACGCCGAAACAAGCGCTCATGAGCCCGAAGTGGCGAGCCCGATCTTCCCCATCGGTGATGTCGGCGAT
ATAGGCGCCAGCAACCGCACCTGTGGCGCCGGTGATGCCGGCCACGATGCGTCCGGCGTAGAGGATCGAG
ATCGATCTCGATCCCGCGAAATTAATACGACTCACTATAGGGAAATTGTGAGCGGATAACAATTCCCCTC
TAGAAATAATTTTGTTTAACTTTAAGAAGGAGATATACATATGGGTCACCACCACCACCACCACCACCAC
CACCACGGTAGCCTGCAAGATTCGGAAGTCAACCAAGAAGCAAAGCCGGAAGTCAAGCCGGAAGTGAAAC
CGGAAACCCATATTAACCTGAAAGTTAGTGACGGCAGCTCTGAAATTTTCTTTAAGATCAAAAAGACCAC
GCCGCTGCGTCGCCTGATGGAAGCGTTTGCCAAACGTCAGGGCAAGGAAATGGATAGCCTGCGTTTCCTG
TATGACGGTATTCGCATCCAGGCAGATCAAGCGCCGGAAGACCTGGACATGGAAGACAACGACATCATTG
AAGCCCACCGTGAACAGATTGGCGGCTCTAACCCGTACCAGCGCGGACCGAACCCGACCCGTTCTGCGTT
AACCGCTGATGGTCCGTTTTCCGTGGCTACCTACACCGTTTCTCGTCTGTCCGTTTCCGGTTTTGGTGGT
GGTGTTATCTACTATCCGACTGGTACCTCTCTGACCTTCGGCGGTATCGCGATGTCCCCGGGTTACACCG
CTGATGCTTCCTCTCTGGCGTGGCTGGGTCGTCGCCTGGCGAGCCACGGTTTTGTTGTTCTGGTTATCAA
CACGAACTCTCGTTTCGACGGCCCGGACTCCCGTGCCTCGCAACTGTCTGCTGCGCTGAACTACCTGCGT
ACGTCGTCACCTTCAGCGGTCCGTGCACGCCTGGATGCCAATCGTCTGGCTGTGGCGGGTCACAGCATGG
GCGGTGGCGGTACCCTGCGTATTGCTGAACAGAACCCGTCCCTGAAAGCTGCAGTGCCACTGACTCCGTG
GCATACCGACAAAACGTTCAACACCAGTGTTCCGGTACTGATCGTAGGCGCAGAAGCGGACACCGTAGCA
CCGGTTTCCCAGTATGCAATCCCGTTCTACCAGAACCTGCCGAGCACCACTCCAAAAGTATACGTTGAAC
TGTGCAACGCCTCGCACATTGCTCCGAACTCGGATAACGCTGCGATTAGCGTGTACACCATCTCCTGGAT
GAAACTGTGGGTTGATAACGATACCCGTTATCGCCAATTCCTGTGTAACGTGAACGATCCGGCTCTCTGC
GATTTTCGTACCAACAACCGTCATTGCCAA
